>Addgene plasmid #128134 | pBEAST_J23101-vdh | addgene full sequence | sequence record 252647 | Addgene NGS Result
CGCCTGATGCGTGAACGTGACGGACGTAACCACCGCGACATGTGTGTGCTGTTCCGCTGGCTCGGATACC
CTTACTCTGTTGAAAACGAATAGATAGGTTAAGGAACGGTTATTTCTGCGTAGATCTATCTTACACAGCA
TCACACTGGCTCACCTTCGGGTGGGCCTTTCTGCGTTTATATACTAGAGAGAGAATATAAAAAGCCAGAT
TATTAATCCGGCTTTTTTATTATTTAGGCAACTGAAACGATTCGGATCCTGTATTACTATTCTTAGGATA
CTAGAGGATGACCCCATCTGTTTACAGCTAGCTCAGTCCTAGGTATTATGCTAGCTAGTAGAGTCACACA
GGAAAGTAGTAGATGCACAACGTTCAGCTGAAACAGGACAACACCGTTGACACCTCTTCTTTCGAATCTG
CTCCGAACGTTCACACCGTTCAGCTGCTGATCCACGGTCAGTCTGTTGACGCTTCTAACCAGATGACCTT
CAAACGTATCTCTCCGATCGACGGTCAGGTTGCTTCTATCGCTGCTGCTGCTACCCTGGCTGACGTTGAC
CTGGCTATCGAATCTGCTGCTAAAGCTTTCCCGATCTGGTCTAAACTGTCTCCGACCGAACGTCGTCTGC
GTCTGCTGAAAGCTGCTGACCTGATGGACGCTCGTACCGACCAGTTCATCCAGATCGGTATGCGTGAAAC
CGGTTCTACCGCTACCTGGTACGGCTTCAACGTTCACCTCGCTGCTAACATGCTGCGTGAAGCTGCTGCT
ATGACCACCCAGATGGACGGTTCTCTGATCCCGTCTGACGTTCCGGGTAACATGGCTATGGGTATCCGTG
TTCCGTGCGGTGTTGTTGTTGGTATCGCTCCGTGGAACGCTCCGGTTATCCTGCCGACCCGTGCACTGGC
TATGCCGCTGGCTTGCGGTAACACCGTTGTTCTGAAAGCTTCTGAAGCTTGCCCGGCTACCCAGCGTCTG
ATCGGTCAGGTTCTGCACGAAGCTGGTCTGGGTGACGGTGTTGTTAACGTTATCACCCACGCTGCTGAAG
ACGCTTCTCAGATCGTTGAACGTCTGATCTCTCACCCGGCTGTTAAACGTATCAACTTCACCGGTTCTAC
CAACGTTGGTAAAATCATCGCTGAAACCGCTGCTAAATACCTGAAACCGGTTCTGCTGGAACTGGGTGGT
AAAGCTCCGGTTGTTGTTCTGAACGAAGCTGACGTTGACGAAGCTGTTAACGCTGTTGTTTTCGGTGCTT
TCTTCAACCAGGGTCAGATCTGCATGTCTACCGAACGTGTTCTGGTTCAGGACCGTATCGCTGACCAGTT
CATCGAAAAACTGATCGAAAAAACCCGTACCATCCACGCTGGTAACCCGACCTTCAAAGGTCACGTTCTG
GGTGTTCTGGAATCTCAGCGTGCTGCTAACCGTATCCAGCACCTGCTGGAAGACGCTCAGTCTCAGGGTG
CTGACCTGCCGCTGGGTATCCACATCCAGAACACCACCATGCAGCCGACCCTGGTTCTGAACATCCAGCC
GGAAATGCTGCTGTACCGTGAAGAATCTTTCGGTCCGGTTTGCACCGTTCAGCGTTTCAACTCTGTTGAA
GAAGGTATCGCCCTGGCTAACGACTCTGAATTCGGTCTGTCTGCTGCTGTTTTCTCTCAGGACATCGCTC
AGGCCCTGGACGTTGCTAAACAGATCGACTCCGGTATCTGCCACATCAACGGTGCTACCGTTCACGACGA
AGCTCAGATGCCGTTCGGTGGTACCAAAGCTTCTGGTTACGGTCGTTTCGGTTCTAAAGCTTCTATCGCT
GAATTCACCGAACTGCGTTGGATCACCATCCAGACCCAGTCTCGTCACTACCCGATCTAAGCTTACTTTA
TCTGAGAATAGTCAATCTTCGGAAATCCCAGGTGGCATGCTAAAAGTCTCGTAAAGCGTTCTATCAATAA
CCCGTTGGTGCCAGGCATCAAATAAAACGAAAGGCTCAGTCGAAAGACTGGGCCTTTCGTTTTATCTGTT
GTTTGTCGGTGAACGCTCTCTACTAGAGTCACACTGGCTCACCTTCGGGTGGGCCTTTCTGCGTTTATAC
CGTCTCAGAATCGGCCGTGAACAATAAAATAGTTTCGGTATTATTGACCACTTCCGAGTAGAATCGTGCT
TCAGTAAGAGTCGACCGATGCCCTTGAGAGCCTTCAACCCAGTCAGCTCCTTCCGGTGGGCGCGGGGCAT
GACTATCGTCGCCGCACTTATGACTGTCTTCTTTATCATGCAACTCGTAGGACAGGTGCCGGCAGCGCTC
TTCCGCTTCCTCGCTCACTGACTCGCTGCGCTCGGTCGTTCGGCTGCGGCGAGCGGTATCAGCTCACTCA
AAGGCGGTAATACGGTTATCCACAGAATCAGGGGATAACGCAGGAAAGAACATGTGAGCAAAAGGCCAGC
AAAAGGCCAGGAACCGTAAAAAGGCCGCGTTGCTGGCGTTTTTCCATAGGCTCCGCCCCCCTGACGAGCA
TCACAAAAATCGACGCTCAAGTCAGAGGTGGCGAAACCCGACAGGACTATAAAGATACCAGGCGTTTCCC
CCTGGAAGCTCCCTCGTGCGCTCTCCTGTTCCGACCCTGCCGCTTACCGGATACCTGTCCGCCTTTCTCC
CTTCGGGAAGCGTGGCGCTTTCTCATAGCTCACGCTGTAGGTATCTCAGTTCGGTGTAGGTCGTTCGCTC
CAAGCTGGGCTGTGTGCACGAACCCCCCGTTCAGCCCGACCGCTGCGCCTTATCCGGTAACTATCGTCTT
GAGTCCAACCCGGTAAGACACGACTTATCGCCACTGGCAGCAGCCACTGGTAACAGGATTAGCAGAGCGA
GGTATGTAGGCGGTGCTACAGAGTTCTTGAAGTGGTGGCCTAACTACGGCTACACTAGAAGAACAGTATT
TGGTATCTGCGCTCTGCTGAAGCCAGTTACCTTCGGAAAAAGAGTTGGTAGCTCTTGATCCGGCAAACAA
ACCACCGCTGGTAGCGGTGGTTTTTTTGTTTGCAAGCAGCAGATTACGCGCAGAAAAAAAGGATCTCAAG
AAGATCCTTTGATCTTTTCTACGGGGTCTGACGCTCAGTGGAACGAAAACTCACGTTAAGGGATTTTGGT
CATGAGATTATCAAAAAGGATCTTCACCTAGATCCTTTTAAATTAAAAATGAAGTTTTAAATCAATCTAA
AGTATATATGAGTAAACTTGGTCTGACAGTTACCAATGCTTAATCAGTGAGGCACCTATCTCAGCGATCT
GTCTATTTCGTTCATCCATAGTTGCCTGACTCCCCGTCGTGTAGATAACTACGATACGGGAGGGCTTACC
ATCTGGCCCCAGTGCTGCAATGATACCGCGAGACCCACGCTCACCGGCTCCAGATTTATCAGCAATAAAC
CAGCCAGCCGGAAGGGCCGAGCGCAGAAGTGGTCCTGCAACTTTATCCGCCTCCATCCAGTCTATTAATT
GTTGCCGGGAAGCTAGAGTAAGTAGTTCGCCAGTTAATAGTTTGCGCAACGTTGTTGCCATTGCTACAGG
CATCGTGGTGTCACGCTCGTCGTTTGGTATGGCTTCATTCAGCTCCGGTTCCCAACGATCAAGGCGAGTT
ACATGATCCCCCATGTTGTGCAAAAAAGCGGTTAGCTCCTTCGGTCCTCCGATCGTTGTCAGAAGTAAGT
TGGCCGCAGTGTTATCACTCATGGTTATGGCAGCACTGCATAATTCTCTTACTGTCATGCCATCCGTAAG
ATGCTTTTCTGTGACTGGTGAGTACTCAACCAAGTCATTCTGAGAATAGTGTATGCGGCGACCGAGTTGC
TCTTGCCCGGCGTCAACACGGGATAATACCGCGCCACATAGCAGAACTTTAAAAGTGCTCATCATTGGAA
AACGTTCTTCGGGGCGAAAACTCTCAAGGATCTTACCGCTGTTGAGATCCAGTTCGATGTAACCCACTCG
TGCACCCAACTGATCTTCAGCATCTTTTACTTTCACCAGCGTTTCTGGGTGAGCAAAAACAGGAAGGCAA
AATGCCGCAAAAAAGGGAATAAGGGCGACACGGAAATGTTGAATACTCATACTCTTCCTTTTTCAATATT
ATTGAAGCATTTATCAGGGTTATTGTCTCATGAGCGGATACATATTTGAATGTATTTAGAAAAATAAACA
AATAGGGGTTCCGCGCACATTTCCCCGAAAAGTGCCACCTGACGTCTAAGAAACCATTATTATCATGACA
TTAACCTATAAAAATAGGCGTATCACGAGGCCCTTTCGTCTTCAAGAATTCTGGCGAATCCTCTGACCAG
CCAGAAAACGACCTTTCTGTGGTGAAACCGGATGCTGCAATTCAGAGCGCCAGCAAGTGGGGGACAGCAG
AAGACCTGACCGCCGCAGAGTGGATGTTTGACATGGTGAAGACTATCGCACCATCAGCCAGAAAACCGAA
TTTTGCTGGGTGGGCTAACGATATC
Features (pLannotate 1.2.2; 10 found; start..end, strand, type, name):
    148..175     +  terminator     T7Te terminator: phage T7 early transcription terminator
    304..335     +  promoter       J23119 promoter (fragment): bacterial promoter (Registry of Standard Biological Parts BBa J23119)
    438..1877    +  CDS            vdh: VDH_PSEUH - Experimental evidence at protein level: Swiss-Prot protein existence level 1. Catalyzes the NAD-dependent oxidation of vanillin to vanillic acid. From Pseudomonas sp. (strain HR199 / DSM 7063).
   1979..2050    +  terminator     rrnB T1 terminator: transcription terminator T1 from the E. coli rrnB gene
   2066..2093    +  terminator     T7Te terminator: phage T7 early transcription terminator
   2180..2311    +  CDS            TcR (fragment): tetracycline efflux protein; tet; confers resistance to tetracycline
   2491..3079    -  rep_origin     ori: high-copy-number ColE1/pMB1/pBR322/pUC origin of replication
   3250..4110    -  CDS            AmpR: β-lactamase; bla; confers resistance to ampicillin, carbenicillin, and related antibiotics
   4111..4215    -  promoter       AmpR promoter: bla
   4317..60      +  CDS            O (fragment) (across the origin): VRPO_LAMBD - Protein inferred from homology: Swiss-Prot protein existence level 3. Necessary for the bidirectional replication of DNA. It interacts with the ori (origin of replication) region of the genome during the initiation of replication. From Escherichia phage lambda (Bacteriophage lambda).
