[The description below was written by a language model from this plasmid's Addgene catalogue record and pLannotate feature annotations shown in this document.]
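Description:
pBEAST_J23101-vdh is a high-copy bacterial expression plasmid built on pBEAST, a backbone adapted for use in E. coli cell-free (transcription–translation) systems. It is propagated in E. coli through a ColE1/pUC-type origin and selected with ampicillin via a β-lactamase gene driven by its native bla promoter. The sequenced record is about 4.5 kb, consistent with the stated backbone of roughly 3 kb plus an insert of about 1.5 kb.

The payload is vdh, an aryl-aldehyde-oxidising enzyme from Acinetobacter johnsonii SH046, codon optimised for E. coli and used here to convert benzaldehyde to benzoate. The catalogue entry states that it is expressed from the constitutive Anderson-family promoter J23101 with the B0032 ribosome binding site, and that it was assembled by BsaI Golden Gate cloning. The automated annotation labels the promoter as a fragment of J23119, which most likely reflects the close similarity among members of this promoter family, and it matches the coding region by homology to a Pseudomonas vanillin dehydrogenase rather than to the Acinetobacter protein named in the record. The RBS is not annotated. A T7Te terminator upstream insulates the cassette from read-through, and rrnB T1 followed by a second T7Te terminator ends transcription downstream. Short fragments resembling a tetracycline resistance gene and the phage lambda O protein are also detected; these appear to be backbone remnants, and the record assigns them no function.

The plasmid serves as a metabolic transducer module in synthetic biology. It supplies an enzyme that turns benzaldehyde into benzoate, a step in the metabolic computing ("perceptron") circuits described in the associated work, suitable for both whole-cell and cell-free formats.
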