Addgene plasmid #128134: pBEAST_J23101-vdh
Purpose: The cell-free adapted backbone, pBEAST, expressing vdh (the enzyme converting benzaldehyde to benzoate) under control of the constitutive promoter J23101, and RBS B0032
Depositing lab: Jean-Loup Faulon. Depositing organization: INRAE Jouy-en-Josas. Publication: Metabolic perceptrons for neural computing in biological systems. Pandi A, Koch M, Voyvodic PL, Soudier P, Bonnet J, Kushwaha M, Faulon JL. Nat Commun. 2019 Aug 28;10(1):3880. doi: 10.1038/s41467-019-11889-0. PubMed 31462649.
Backbone
  Vector backbone: pBEAST
  Backbone size w/o insert (bp): 2987
  Vector type: Bacterial Expression, Synthetic Biology
Growth in bacteria
  Bacterial resistance: Ampicillin, 100 μg/mL
  Growth temperature: 37°C
  Growth strain: DH5alpha
  Copy number: High Copy
Gene/Insert
  Gene/Insert name: vdh (alt name: Aryl-aldehyde oxidase (EC: 1.2.3.9), UniProtKB - D0RZT4)
  Species: From Acinetobacter johnsonii SH046, codon optimized for E. coli
  Insert size (bp): 1518
  Promoter: J23101
  Cloning method: Restriction Enzyme; 5′ cloning site BsaI, golden gate (unknown if destroyed); 3′ cloning site BsaI, golden gate (unknown if destroyed)
  Sequencing primers: 5′ ggcaactgaaacgattcg; 3′ ttgatgcctggcaccaac
Terms and licenses: Academic/Nonprofit Terms; Industry Terms: Not Available to Industry
How to cite: pBEAST_J23101-vdh was a gift from Jean-Loup Faulon (Addgene plasmid # 128134 ; http://n2t.net/addgene:128134 ; RRID:Addgene_128134)
